Addgene plasmid #75009: ZIKV_Trigger_32B
Purpose: Portion of Zika Virus genome (KU312312: 7166-7299) containing sensor 32B trigger sequence
Depositing lab: James Collins & Alexander Green. Depositing organization: Massachusetts Institute of Technology. Publication: Rapid, Low-Cost Detection of Zika Virus Using Programmable Biomolecular Components. Pardee K, Green AA, Takahashi MK, Braff D, Lambert G, Lee JW, Ferrante T, Ma D, Donghia N, Fan M, Daringer NM, Bosch I, Dudley DM, O'Connor DH, Gehrke L, Collins JJ. Cell. 2016 May 6. pii: S0092-8674(16)30505-0. doi: 10.1016/j.cell.2016.04.059. PubMed 27160350.
Backbone
  Vector backbone: pET-15b
  Backbone manufacturer: EMD Millipore
  Vector type: Bacterial Expression
Growth in bacteria
  Bacterial resistance: Ampicillin, 100 μg/mL
  Growth temperature: 37°C
  Growth strain: DH5alpha
  Copy number: High Copy
Gene/Insert
  Gene/Insert name: ZIKV_Trigger_32B
  Species: Synthetic
  Promoter: T7
  Cloning method: Gibson Cloning
  Sequencing primers: 5′ pBRrevBam (GGTGATGTCGGCGATATAGG); 3′ pBEST-R (TCTCATGTTTGACAGCTTATC)
Terms and licenses: Academic/Nonprofit Terms; Industry Terms: Not Available to Industry
How to cite: ZIKV_Trigger_32B was a gift from James Collins & Alexander Green (Addgene plasmid # 75009 ; http://n2t.net/addgene:75009 ; RRID:Addgene_75009)
