[The description below was written by a language model from this plasmid's Addgene catalogue record and pLannotate feature annotations shown in this document.]
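Description:
ZIKV_Trigger_32B is a bacterial plasmid built on the pET-15b backbone that carries a short synthetic insert corresponding to a portion of the Zika virus genome, chosen because it contains the trigger sequence recognised by "sensor 32B". The insert was introduced by Gibson cloning and lies between a T7 promoter and a T7 terminator on the reverse strand of the 5,662 nt depositor sequence. The gap between these two elements is only about 135 nt, consistent with a small RNA-producing cassette rather than a protein-coding one. The feature table annotates no insert, open reading frame or tag in this interval, so the construct appears designed to yield a defined viral RNA fragment by T7 RNA polymerase transcription rather than to express a protein.

The rest of the plasmid is standard pET/pBR322 architecture. It has a ColE1/pMB1-type origin with the adjacent rop gene and bom site. An AmpR (β-lactamase) cassette with its own promoter provides ampicillin selection, and a lacI gene with its promoter encodes the lac repressor. Several fragments of the tetracycline resistance gene and the tet promoter are also detected. These are interrupted backbone remnants and not a functional marker. The catalogue lists the plasmid as high copy, although rop is normally associated with reduced copy number.

According to the associated publication title, the plasmid belongs to a set of programmable biomolecular components for rapid, low-cost Zika virus detection. In that context, it most plausibly serves as a template for producing the target RNA used to test or validate the matching sensor, though the record does not describe the sensor itself.
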