Features (pLannotate 1.2.2; 15 found; start..end, strand, type, name):
     10..38      +  promoter       tet promoter: E. coli promoter for tetracycline efflux protein gene
     86..190     +  CDS            TcR (fragment): tetracycline efflux protein; tet; confers resistance to tetracycline
    213..259     -  terminator     T7 terminator: transcription terminator for bacteriophage T7 RNA polymerase
    395..413     -  promoter       T7 promoter: promoter for bacteriophage T7 RNA polymerase
    455..734     +  CDS            TcR (fragment): tetracycline efflux protein; tet; confers resistance to tetracycline
    742..819     +  promoter       lacI promoter: lacI
    820..1902    +  CDS            lacI: lac repressor; lacI; The lac repressor binds to the lac operator to inhibit transcription in E. coli. This inhibition can be relieved by adding lactose or isopropyl-β-D-thiogalactopyranoside (IPTG).
   1915..1936    +  protein_bind   CAP binding site: CAP binding activates transcription in the presence of cAMP. E. coli catabolite activator protein
   1951..2575    +  CDS            TcR (fragment): tetracycline efflux protein; tet; confers resistance to tetracycline
   2817..3197    -  CDS            YPB1_ECOLX: Protein predicted: Swiss-Prot protein existence level 4. From Escherichia coli.
   3214..3405    +  CDS            rop: Rop protein, which maintains plasmids at low copy number; rop
   3507..3649    +  misc_feature   bom: basis of mobility region from pBR322
   3835..4423    -  rep_origin     ori: high-copy-number ColE1/pMB1/pBR322/pUC origin of replication
   4594..5454    -  CDS            AmpR: β-lactamase; bla; confers resistance to ampicillin, carbenicillin, and related antibiotics
   5455..5559    -  promoter       AmpR promoter: bla
>Addgene plasmid #75009 | ZIKV_Trigger_32B | depositor full sequence | sequence record 141857 | ZIKV_Trigger_32B sequence 5662 bps
TTCTCATGTTTGACAGCTTATCATCGATAAGCTTTAATGCGGTAGTTTATCACAGTTAAATTGCTAACGC
AGTCAGGCACCGTGTATGAAATCTAACAATGCGCTCATCGTCATCCTCGGCACCGTCACCCTGGATGCTG
TAGGCATAGGCTTGGTTATGCCGGTACTGCCGGGCCTCTTGCGGGATATCCGGATATAGTTCCTCCTTTC
AGCAAAAAACCCCTCAAGACCCGTTTAGAGGCCCCAAGGGGTTATGCTACCATCCACAACAGGGTTCTTC
ATGATGCCAGCTGCCGTTCTCTTCTGGGCAGCACGCGCAGCTGCTGCCTGCAGCCCTGGGATCAAGTACA
TGTAGTGCGCCACGAGCAAAATGATGGCCACTATTAGGGTCAGCCCTATAGTGAGTCGTATTAGCGCAAC
GAAAGCCAGATAGCCCGTACACGTTCGAGATCTCGATCCTCTACGCCGGACGCATCGTGGCCGGCATCAC
CGGCGCCACAGGTGCGGTTGCTGGCGCCTATATCGCCGACATCACCGATGGGGAAGATCGGGCTCGCCAC
TTCGGGCTCATGAGCGCTTGTTTCGGCGTGGGTATGGTGGCAGGCCCCGTGGCCGGGGGACTGTTGGGCG
CCATCTCCTTGCATGCACCATTCCTTGCGGCGGCGGTGCTCAACGGCCTCAACCTACTACTGGGCTGCTT
CCTAATGCAGGAGTCGCATAAGGGAGAGCGTCGAGATCCCGGACACCATCGAATGGCGCAAAACCTTTCG
CGGTATGGCATGATAGCGCCCGGAAGAGAGTCAATTCAGGGTGGTGAATGTGAAACCAGTAACGTTATAC
GATGTCGCAGAGTATGCCGGTGTCTCTTATCAGACCGTTTCCCGCGTGGTGAACCAGGCCAGCCACGTTT
CTGCGAAAACGCGGGAAAAAGTGGAAGCGGCGATGGCGGAGCTGAATTACATTCCCAACCGCGTGGCACA
ACAACTGGCGGGCAAACAGTCGTTGCTGATTGGCGTTGCCACCTCCAGTCTGGCCCTGCACGCGCCGTCG
CAAATTGTCGCGGCGATTAAATCTCGCGCCGATCAACTGGGTGCCAGCGTGGTGGTGTCGATGGTAGAAC
GAAGCGGCGTCGAAGCCTGTAAAGCGGCGGTGCACAATCTTCTCGCGCAACGCGTCAGTGGGCTGATCAT
TAACTATCCGCTGGATGACCAGGATGCCATTGCTGTGGAAGCTGCCTGCACTAATGTTCCGGCGTTATTT
CTTGATGTCTCTGACCAGACACCCATCAACAGTATTATTTTCTCCCATGAAGACGGTACGCGACTGGGCG
TGGAGCATCTGGTCGCATTGGGTCACCAGCAAATCGCGCTGTTAGCGGGCCCATTAAGTTCTGTCTCGGC
GCGTCTGCGTCTGGCTGGCTGGCATAAATATCTCACTCGCAATCAAATTCAGCCGATAGCGGAACGGGAA
GGCGACTGGAGTGCCATGTCCGGTTTTCAACAAACCATGCAAATGCTGAATGAGGGCATCGTTCCCACTG
CGATGCTGGTTGCCAACGATCAGATGGCGCTGGGCGCAATGCGCGCCATTACCGAGTCCGGGCTGCGCGT
TGGTGCGGATATCTCGGTAGTGGGATACGACGATACCGAAGACAGCTCATGTTATATCCCGCCGTTAACC
ACCATCAAACAGGATTTTCGCCTGCTGGGGCAAACCAGCGTGGACCGCTTGCTGCAACTCTCTCAGGGCC
AGGCGGTGAAGGGCAATCAGCTGTTGCCCGTCTCACTGGTGAAAAGAAAAACCACCCTGGCGCCCAATAC
GCAAACCGCCTCTCCCCGCGCGTTGGCCGATTCATTAATGCAGCTGGCACGACAGGTTTCCCGACTGGAA
AGCGGGCAGTGAGCGCAACGCAATTAATGTAAGTTAGCTCACTCATTAGGCACCGGGATCTCGACCGATG
CCCTTGAGAGCCTTCAACCCAGTCAGCTCCTTCCGGTGGGCGCGGGGCATGACTATCGTCGCCGCACTTA
TGACTGTCTTCTTTATCATGCAACTCGTAGGACAGGTGCCGGCAGCGCTCTGGGTCATTTTCGGCGAGGA
CCGCTTTCGCTGGAGCGCGACGATGATCGGCCTGTCGCTTGCGGTATTCGGAATCTTGCACGCCCTCGCT
CAAGCCTTCGTCACTGGTCCCGCCACCAAACGTTTCGGCGAGAAGCAGGCCATTATCGCCGGCATGGCGG
CCGACGCGCTGGGCTACGTCTTGCTGGCGTTCGCGACGCGAGGCTGGATGGCCTTCCCCATTATGATTCT
TCTCGCTTCCGGCGGCATCGGGATGCCCGCGTTGCAGGCCATGCTGTCCAGGCAGGTAGATGACGACCAT
CAGGGACAGCTTCAAGGATCGCTCGCGGCTCTTACCAGCCTAACTTCGATCACTGGACCGCTGATCGTCA
CGGCGATTTATGCCGCCTCGGCGAGCACATGGAACGGGTTGGCATGGATTGTAGGCGCCGCCCTATACCT
TGTCTGCCTCCCCGCGTTGCGTCGCGGTGCATGGAGCCGGGCCACCTCGACCTGAATGGAAGCCGGCGGC
ACCTCGCTAACGGATTCACCACTCCAAGAATTGGAGCCAATCAATTCTTGCGGAGAACTGTGAATGCGCA
AACCAACCCTTGGCAGAACATATCCATCGCGTCCGCCATCTCCAGCAGCCGCACGCGGCGCATCTCGGGC
AGCGTTGGGTCCTGGCCACGGGTGCGCATGATCGTGCTCCTGTCGTTGAGGACCCGGCTAGGCTGGCGGG
GTTGCCTTACTGGTTAGCAGAATGAATCACCGATACGCGAGCGAACGTGAAGCGACTGCTGCTGCAAAAC
GTCTGCGACCTGAGCAACAACATGAATGGTCTTCGGTTTCCGTGTTTCGTAAAGTCTGGAAACGCGGAAG
TCAGCGCCCTGCACCATTATGTTCCGGATCTGCATCGCAGGATGCTGCTGGCTACCCTGTGGAACACCTA
CATCTGTATTAACGAAGCGCTGGCATTGACCCTGAGTGATTTTTCTCTGGTCCCGCCGCATCCATACCGC
CAGTTGTTTACCCTCACAACGTTCCAGTAACCGGGCATGTTCATCATCAGTAACCCGTATCGTGAGCATC
CTCTCTCGTTTCATCGGTATCATTACCCCCATGAACAGAAATCCCCCTTACACGGAGGCATCAGTGACCA
AACAGGAAAAAACCGCCCTTAACATGGCCCGCTTTATCAGAAGCCAGACATTAACGCTTCTGGAGAAACT
CAACGAGCTGGACGCGGATGAACAGGCAGACATCTGTGAATCGCTTCACGACCACGCTGATGAGCTTTAC
CGCAGCTGCCTCGCGCGTTTCGGTGATGACGGTGAAAACCTCTGACACATGCAGCTCCCGGAGACGGTCA
CAGCTTGTCTGTAAGCGGATGCCGGGAGCAGACAAGCCCGTCAGGGCGCGTCAGCGGGTGTTGGCGGGTG
TCGGGGCGCAGCCATGACCCAGTCACGTAGCGATAGCGGAGTGTATACTGGCTTAACTATGCGGCATCAG
AGCAGATTGTACTGAGAGTGCACCATATATGCGGTGTGAAATACCGCACAGATGCGTAAGGAGAAAATAC
CGCATCAGGCGCTCTTCCGCTTCCTCGCTCACTGACTCGCTGCGCTCGGTCGTTCGGCTGCGGCGAGCGG
TATCAGCTCACTCAAAGGCGGTAATACGGTTATCCACAGAATCAGGGGATAACGCAGGAAAGAACATGTG
AGCAAAAGGCCAGCAAAAGGCCAGGAACCGTAAAAAGGCCGCGTTGCTGGCGTTTTTCCATAGGCTCCGC
CCCCCTGACGAGCATCACAAAAATCGACGCTCAAGTCAGAGGTGGCGAAACCCGACAGGACTATAAAGAT
ACCAGGCGTTTCCCCCTGGAAGCTCCCTCGTGCGCTCTCCTGTTCCGACCCTGCCGCTTACCGGATACCT
GTCCGCCTTTCTCCCTTCGGGAAGCGTGGCGCTTTCTCATAGCTCACGCTGTAGGTATCTCAGTTCGGTG
TAGGTCGTTCGCTCCAAGCTGGGCTGTGTGCACGAACCCCCCGTTCAGCCCGACCGCTGCGCCTTATCCG
GTAACTATCGTCTTGAGTCCAACCCGGTAAGACACGACTTATCGCCACTGGCAGCAGCCACTGGTAACAG
GATTAGCAGAGCGAGGTATGTAGGCGGTGCTACAGAGTTCTTGAAGTGGTGGCCTAACTACGGCTACACT
AGAAGGACAGTATTTGGTATCTGCGCTCTGCTGAAGCCAGTTACCTTCGGAAAAAGAGTTGGTAGCTCTT
GATCCGGCAAACAAACCACCGCTGGTAGCGGTGGTTTTTTTGTTTGCAAGCAGCAGATTACGCGCAGAAA
AAAAGGATCTCAAGAAGATCCTTTGATCTTTTCTACGGGGTCTGACGCTCAGTGGAACGAAAACTCACGT
TAAGGGATTTTGGTCATGAGATTATCAAAAAGGATCTTCACCTAGATCCTTTTAAATTAAAAATGAAGTT
TTAAATCAATCTAAAGTATATATGAGTAAACTTGGTCTGACAGTTACCAATGCTTAATCAGTGAGGCACC
TATCTCAGCGATCTGTCTATTTCGTTCATCCATAGTTGCCTGACTCCCCGTCGTGTAGATAACTACGATA
CGGGAGGGCTTACCATCTGGCCCCAGTGCTGCAATGATACCGCGAGACCCACGCTCACCGGCTCCAGATT
TATCAGCAATAAACCAGCCAGCCGGAAGGGCCGAGCGCAGAAGTGGTCCTGCAACTTTATCCGCCTCCAT
CCAGTCTATTAATTGTTGCCGGGAAGCTAGAGTAAGTAGTTCGCCAGTTAATAGTTTGCGCAACGTTGTT
GCCATTGCTGCAGGCATCGTGGTGTCACGCTCGTCGTTTGGTATGGCTTCATTCAGCTCCGGTTCCCAAC
GATCAAGGCGAGTTACATGATCCCCCATGTTGTGCAAAAAAGCGGTTAGCTCCTTCGGTCCTCCGATCGT
TGTCAGAAGTAAGTTGGCCGCAGTGTTATCACTCATGGTTATGGCAGCACTGCATAATTCTCTTACTGTC
ATGCCATCCGTAAGATGCTTTTCTGTGACTGGTGAGTACTCAACCAAGTCATTCTGAGAATAGTGTATGC
GGCGACCGAGTTGCTCTTGCCCGGCGTCAACACGGGATAATACCGCGCCACATAGCAGAACTTTAAAAGT
GCTCATCATTGGAAAACGTTCTTCGGGGCGAAAACTCTCAAGGATCTTACCGCTGTTGAGATCCAGTTCG
ATGTAACCCACTCGTGCACCCAACTGATCTTCAGCATCTTTTACTTTCACCAGCGTTTCTGGGTGAGCAA
AAACAGGAAGGCAAAATGCCGCAAAAAAGGGAATAAGGGCGACACGGAAATGTTGAATACTCATACTCTT
CCTTTTTCAATATTATTGAAGCATTTATCAGGGTTATTGTCTCATGAGCGGATACATATTTGAATGTATT
TAGAAAAATAAACAAATAGGGGTTCCGCGCACATTTCCCCGAAAAGTGCCACCTGACGTCTAAGAAACCA
TTATTATCATGACATTAACCTATAAAAATAGGCGTATCACGAGGCCCTTTCGTCTTCAAGAA
