>Addgene plasmid #75009 | ZIKV_Trigger_32B | addgene partial sequence | sequence record 145639 | T7 5'-TAATACGACTCACTATAGGG-3'
TGGCGCACTACATGTACTTGATCCCAGGGCTGCAGGCAGCAGCTGCGCGTGCTGCCCAGAAGAGAACGGC
AGCTGGCATCATGAAGAACCCTGTTGTGGATGGTAGCATAACCCCTTGGGGCCTCTAAACGGGTCTTGAG
GGGTTTTTTGCTGAAAGGAGGAACTATATCCGGATATCCCGCAAGAGGCCCGGCAGTACCGGCATAACCA
AGCCTATGCCTACAGCATCCAGGGTGACGGTGCCGAGGATGACGATGAGCGCATTGTTAGATTTCATACA
CGGTGCCTGACTGCGTTAGCAATTTAACTGTGATAAACTACCGCATTAAAGCTTATCGATGATAAGCTGT
CAAACATGAGAATTCTTGAANACGAAAGGGCCTCGTGATACGCCTATTTTTATAGGTTAATGTCATGATA
ATAATGGTTTCTTAGACGTCAGGTGGCACTTTTCGGGGAAATGTGCGCGGAACCCCTATTTGTTTATTTT
TCTAAATACATTCAAATATGTATCCGCTCATGAGACAATAACCCTGATAAATGCTTCAATAATATTGAAA
AAGGAAGAGTATGAGTATTCAACATTTCCGTGTCGCCCTTATTCCCTTTTTTGCGGCATTTTGCCTTCCT
GTTTTTGCTCACCCAGAAACGCTGGTGAAAGTAAAAGATGCTGAAGATCAGTTGGGTGCACGAGTGGGTT
ACATCGAACTGGATCTCAACAGCGGTAA
