>Addgene plasmid #75009 | ZIKV_Trigger_32B | addgene partial sequence | sequence record 145640 | Amp-R 5'-ATAATACCGCGCCACATAGC-3'
AACGTTCTTCGGGGCGAAAACTCTCAAGGATCTTACCGCTGTTGAGATCCAGTTCGATGTAACCCACTCG
TGCACCCAACTGATCTTCAGCATCTTTTACTTTCACCAGCGTTTCTGGGTGAGCAAAAACAGGAAGGCAA
AATGCCGCAAAAAAGGGAATAAGGGCGACACGGAAATGTTGAATACTCATACTCTTCCTTTTTCAATATT
ATTGAAGCATTTATCAGGGTTATTGTCTCATGAGCGGATACATATTTGAATGTATTTAGAAAAATAAACA
AATAGGGGTTCCGCGCACATTTCCCCGAAAAGTGCCACCTGACGTCTAAGAAACCATTATTATCATGACA
TTAACCTATAAAAATAGGCGTATCACGAGGCCCTTTCGTCTTCAAGAATTCTCATGTTTGACAGCTTATC
ATCGATAAGCTTTAATGCGGTAGTTTATCACAGTTAAATTGCTAACGCAGTCAGGCACCGTGTATGAAAT
CTAACAATGCGCTCATCGTCATCCTCGGCACCGTCACCCTGGATGCTGTAGGCATAGGCTTGGTTATGCC
GGTACTGCCGGGCCTCTTGCGGGATATCCGGATATAGTTCCTCCTTTCAGCAAAAAACCCCTCAAGACCC
GTTTAGAGGCCCCAAGGGGTTATGCTACCATCCACAACAGGGTTCTTCATGATGCCAGCTGCCGTTCTCT
TCTGGGCAGCACGCGCAGCTGCTGCCTGCAGCCCTGGGATCAAGTACATGTAGTGCGCCACGAGCAAAAT
GATGGCCACTATTAGGGTCAGCCCTATAGTGAGTCGTATTAGCGCAACGAAAGCCAGATAGCCCGTACAC
GTTCGAGATCTCGATCCTCTACGCCGGACGCATCGTGGCCGGCATCACCGGCGCCACAGGTGCGGTTGCT
GGCGCCTATATCGCCGACATCACCGATGGGGA
